Addgene plasmid #22129: pFLAG-6a-Ataxin3Q80
Depositing lab: Henry Paulson. Depositing organization: University of Michigan.
Backbone
  Vector backbone: pFLAG-CMV-6a
  Backbone manufacturer: Sigma
  Backbone size w/o insert (bp): 4700
  Vector type: Mammalian Expression
Growth in bacteria
  Bacterial resistance: Ampicillin, 100 μg/mL
  Growth temperature: 37°C
  Growth strain: DH5alpha
  Copy number: High Copy
Gene/Insert
  Gene/Insert name: Ataxin 3
  Species: H. sapiens (human)
  Insert size (bp): 1300
  Entrez Gene: ATXN3 (a.k.a. AT3, ATX3, JOS, MJD, MJD1, SCA3)
  Tag / fusion protein: Flag (N terminal on backbone)
  Cloning method: Restriction Enzyme
  Sequencing primers: 5′ CMV-F; 3′ BGH-rev
Terms and licenses: Academic/Nonprofit Terms; Industry Terms: Not Available to Industry
How to cite: pFLAG-6a-Ataxin3Q80 was a gift from Henry Paulson (Addgene plasmid # 22129 ; http://n2t.net/addgene:22129 ; RRID:Addgene_22129)
