[The description below was written by a language model from this plasmid's Addgene catalogue record and pLannotate feature annotations shown in this document.]
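Description:
pFLAG-6a-Ataxin3Q80 is a mammalian expression plasmid built on the commercial pFLAG-CMV-6a backbone, carrying the human ATXN3 (ataxin-3) coding sequence. In bacteria it is maintained at high copy through a ColE1/pUC-type origin and selected with ampicillin via the β-lactamase gene under its own promoter. An f1 origin is also present, which in principle allows single-stranded DNA production. The sequenced record is about 6 kb, consistent with the stated backbone of roughly 4.7 kb plus an insert of roughly 1.3 kb.

Expression in mammalian cells is driven by the human cytomegalovirus immediate early enhancer and promoter. Downstream lies a short FLAG epitope sequence supplied by the backbone (annotated as a fragment of 3xFLAG), followed by the ATXN3 open reading frame, so the protein is produced with an N-terminal FLAG tag for detection or immunoprecipitation. Transcripts are terminated by the human growth hormone polyadenylation signal. The listed 3′ sequencing primer is named for BGH, a terminator the annotation does not show.

An SV40 enhancer/early promoter sits after the expression cassette, but no mammalian selection marker is annotated downstream of it. The remaining elements (T7 promoter, lac promoter and operator, CAP site, and lacI and lacZα fragments) appear to be backbone remnants.

Ataxin-3 is a deubiquitinating enzyme that trims long polyubiquitin chains and participates in protein homeostasis. Its gene aliases (MJD1, SCA3) reflect its link to Machado-Joseph disease/spinocerebellar ataxia type 3. The "Q80" in the name suggests an expanded polyglutamine tract of about 80 residues, although the record does not state this explicitly, nor does it specify an intended use. Such a construct would suit expression of tagged ataxin-3 in transfected mammalian cells.
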