Features (pLannotate 1.2.2; 16 found; start..end, strand, type, name):
    261..640     +  enhancer       CMV enhancer: human cytomegalovirus immediate early enhancer
    642..841     +  promoter       CMV promoter: human cytomegalovirus (CMV) immediate early promoter
    878..898     +  CDS            3xFLAG (fragment): three tandem FLAG® epitope tags
    921..2201    +  CDS            ATXN3: ATX3_HUMAN - Also known as ATX3, MJD, MJD1, SCA3. Experimental evidence at protein level: Swiss-Prot protein existence level 1. Deubiquitinating enzyme involved in protein homeostasis maintenance, transcription, cytoskeleton regulation, myogenesis and degradation of misfolded chaperone substrates (PubMed:12297501, PubMed:17696782, PubMed:23625928, PubMed:28445460, PubMed:16118278). Binds long polyubiquitin chains and trims them, while it has weak or no activity against chains of 4 or less ubiquitins (PubMed:17696782). Involved in degradation of misfolded chaperone substrates via its interactio
   2282..2904    +  polyA_signal   hGH poly(A) signal: human growth hormone polyadenylation signal
   2933..3262    +  promoter       SV40 promoter: SV40 enhancer and early promoter
   3301..3319    -  promoter       T7 promoter: promoter for bacteriophage T7 RNA polymerase
   3357..3373    -  protein_bind   lac operator: The lac repressor binds to the lac operator to inhibit transcription in E. coli. This inhibition can be relieved by adding lactose or isopropyl-β-D-thiogalactopyranoside (IPTG). lac repressor encoded by lacI
   3381..3411    -  promoter       lac promoter: promoter for the E. coli lac operon
   3426..3447    -  protein_bind   CAP binding site: CAP binding activates transcription in the presence of cAMP. E. coli catabolite activator protein
   3460..3552    -  CDS            lacI (fragment): lac repressor; lacI; The lac repressor binds to the lac operator to inhibit transcription in E. coli. This inhibition can be relieved by adding lactose or isopropyl-β-D-thiogalactopyranoside (IPTG).
   3735..4323    -  rep_origin     ori: high-copy-number ColE1/pMB1/pBR322/pUC origin of replication
   4494..5354    -  CDS            AmpR: β-lactamase; bla; confers resistance to ampicillin, carbenicillin, and related antibiotics
   5355..5459    -  promoter       AmpR promoter: bla
   5486..5914    +  rep_origin     f1 ori (sequence partly withheld): f1 bacteriophage origin of replication; arrow indicates direction of (+) strand synthesis
   5945..101     -  CDS            lacZα (fragment) (across the origin): LacZα fragment of β-galactosidase; lacZ fragment
>Addgene plasmid #22129 | pFLAG-6a-Ataxin3Q80 | addgene full sequence | sequence record 408112 | Addgene NGS Result
GCTATTACGCCAGCTGGCGAAAGGGGGATGTGCTGCAAGGCGATTAAGTTGGGTAACGCCAGGGTTTTCC
CAGTCACGACGTTGTAAAACGACGGCCAGTGCCAAGCTGATCTATACATTGAATCAATATTGGCAATTAG
CCATATTAGTCATTGGTTATATAGCATAAATCAATATTGGCTATTGGCCATTGCATACGTTGTATCTATA
TCATAATATGTACATTTATATTGGCTCATGTCCAATATGACCGCCATGTTGACATTGATTATTGACTAGT
TATTAATAGTAATCAATTACGGGGTCATTAGTTCATAGCCCATATATGGAGTTCCGCGTTACATAACTTA
CGGTAAATGGCCCGCCTGGCTGACCGCCCAACGACCCCCGCCCATTGACGTCAATAATGACGTATGTTCC
CATAGTAACGCCAATAGGGACTTTCCATTGACGTCAATGGGTGGAGTATTTACGGTAAACTGCCCACTTG
GCAGTACATCAAGTGTATCATATGCCAAGTCCGCCCCCTATTGACGTCAATGACGGTAAATGGCCCGCCT
GGCATTATGCCCAGTACATGACCTTACGGGACTTTCCTACTTGGCAGTACATCTACGTATTAGTCATCGC
TATTACCATGGTGATGCGGTTTTGGCAGTACACCAATGGGCGTGGATAGCGGTTTGACTCACGGGGATTT
CCAAGTCTCCACCCCATTGACGTCAATGGGAGTTTGTTTTGGCACCAAAATCAACGGGACTTTCCAAAAT
GTCGTAATAACCCCGCCCCGTTGACGCAAATGGGCGGTAGGCGTGTACGGTGGGAGGTCTATATAAGCAG
AGCTCGTTTAGTGAACCGTCAGAATTACGCGTACCATGGACTACAAAGACGATGACGACAAGCTCAAGCT
TATAAACGGAGAGTCCATCTTCCACGAGAAACAAGAAGGCTCACTTTGTGCTCAACATTGCCTGAATAAC
TTATTGCAAGGAGAATATTTTAGCCCTGTGGAATTATCCTCAATTGCACATCAGCTGGATGAGGAGGAGA
GGATGAGAATGGCAGAAGGAGGAGTTACTAGTGAAGATTATCGCACGTTTTTACAGCAGCCTTCTGGAAA
TATGGATGACAGTGGTTTTTTCTCTATTCAGGTTATAAGCAATGCCTTGAAAGTTTGGGGTTTAGAACTA
ATCCTGTTCAACAGTCCAGAGTATCAGAGGCTCAGGATCGATCCTATAAATGAAAGATCATTTATATGCA
ATTATAAGGAACACTGGTTTACAGTTAGAAAATTAGGAAAACAGTGGTTTAACTTGAATTCTCTCTTGAC
GGGTCCAGAATTAATATCAGATACATATCTTGCACTTTTCTTGGCTCAATTACAACAGGAAGGTTATTCT
ATATTTGTTGTTAAGGGTGATCTGCCAGATTGCGAAGCTGACCAACTCCTGCAGATGATTAGGGTCCAAC
AGATGCATCGACCAAAACTTATTGGAGAAGAATTAGCACAACTAAAAGAGCAAGGAGTCCATAAAACAGA
CCTGGAACGAATGTTAGAAGCAAATGATGGCTCAGGAATGTTAGACGAAGATGAGGAGGATTTGCAGAGG
GCTCTGGCACTAAGTCGCCAAGAAATTGACATGGAAGATGAGGAAGCAGATCTCCGCAGGGCTATTCAGC
TAAGTATGCAAGGTAGTTCCAGAAACATATCTCAAGATATGACACAGACATCAGGTACAAATCTTACTTC
AGAAGAGCTTCGGAAGAGACGAGAAGCCTACTTTGAAAAACAGCAGCAAAAGCAGCAACAGCAGCAGCAG
CAGCAGCAGCAGCAGCAGCAGCAGCAGCAGCAGCAGCAGCAGCAGCAGCAGCAGCAGCAGCAGCAGCAGC
AGCAGCAGCAGCAGCAGCAGCAGCAGCAGCAGCAGCAGCAGCAGCAGCAGCAGCAGCAGCAGCAGCAGCA
GCAGCAGCAGCAGCAGCAGCAGCAGCAGCAGCAGCAGCAGCAGCAGCAGCAGCAGCAGCAGCAGCAGCAG
CAGCGGGACCTATCAGGACAGAGTTCACATCCATGTGAAAGGCCAGCCACCAGTTCAGGAGCACTTGGGA
GTGATCTAGGTGATGCTATGAGTGAAGAAGACATGCTTCAGGCAGCTGTGACCATGTCTTTAGAAACTGT
CAGAAATGATTTGAAAACAGAAGGAAAAAAATAAATAAGAATGCGGCCGCGAATTCAGATCTCTGCAGGA
TATCGTCGACGGATCCGGTACCATCGATAGATAATTGACCCGGGTGGCATCCCTGTGACCCCTCCCCAGT
GCCTCTCCTGGCCCTGGAAGTTGCCACTCCAGTGCCCACCAGCCTTGTCCTAATAAAATTAAGTTGCATC
ATTTTGTCTGACTAGGTGTCCTTCTATAATATTATGGGGTGGAGGGGGGTGGTATGGAGCAAGGGGCAAG
TTGGGAAGACAACCTGTAGGGCCTGCGGGGTCTATTGGGAACCAAGCTGGAGTGCAGTGGCACAATCTTG
GCTCACTGCAATCTCCGCCTCCTGGGTTCAAGCGATTCTCCTGCCTCAGCCTCCCGAGTTGTTGGGATTC
CAGGCATGCATGACCAGGCTCAGCTAATTTTTGTTTTTTTGGTAGAGACGGGGTTTCACCATATTGGCCA
GGCTGGTCTCCAACTCCTAATCTCAGGTGATCTACCCACCTTGGCCTCCCAAATTGCTGGGATTACAGGC
GTGAACCACTGCTCCCTTCCCTGTCCTTCTGATTTTAAAATAACTATACCAGCAGGAGGACGTCCAGACA
CAGCATAGGCTACCTGGCCATGCCCAACCGGTGGGACATTTGAGTTGCTTGCTTGGCACTGTCCTCTCAT
GCGTTGGGTCCACTCAGTAGATGCCTGTTGAATTGGGTACGCGGCCAGCTTGGCTGTGGAATGTGTGTCA
GTTAGGGTGTGGAAAGTCCCCAGGCTCCCCAGCAGGCAGAAGTATGCAAAGCATGCATCTCAATTAGTCA
GCAACCAGGTGTGGAAAGTCCCCAGGCTCCCCAGCAGGCAGAAGTATGCAAAGCATGCATCTCAATTAGT
CAGCAACCATAGTCCCGCCCCTAACTCCGCCCATCCCGCCCCTAACTCCGCCCAGTTCCGCCCATTCTCC
GCCCCATGGCTGACTAATTTTTTTTATTTATGCAGAGGCCGAGGCCGCCTCGGCCTCTGAGCTATTCCAG
AAGTAGTGAGGAGGCTTTTTTGGAGGCCTAGGCTTTTGCAAAAAGCTCCTCGAGGAACTGAAAAACCAGA
AAGTTAATTCCCTATAGTGAGTCGTATTAAATTCGTAATCATGTCATAGCTGTTTCCTGTGTGAAATTGT
TATCCGCTCACAATTCCACACAACATACGAGCCGGAAGCATAAAGTGTAAAGCCTGGGGTGCCTAATGAG
TGAGCTAACTCACATTAATTGCGTTGCGCTCACTGCCCGCTTTCCAGTCGGGAAACCTGTCGTGCCAGCT
GCATTAATGAATCGGCCAACGCGCGGGGAGAGGCGGTTTGCGTATTGGGCGCTCTTCCGCTTCCTCGCTC
ACTGACTCGCTGCGCTCGGTCGTTCGGCTGCGGCGAGCGGTATCAGCTCACTCAAAGGCGGTAATACGGT
TATCCACAGAATCAGGGGATAACGCAGGAAAGAACATGTGAGCAAAAGGCCAGCAAAAGGCCAGGAACCG
TAAAAAGGCCGCGTTGCTGGCGTTTTTCCATAGGCTCCGCCCCCCTGACGAGCATCACAAAAATCGACGC
TCAAGTCAGAGGTGGCGAAACCCGACAGGACTATAAAGATACCAGGCGTTTCCCCCTGGAAGCTCCCTCG
TGCGCTCTCCTGTTCCGACCCTGCCGCTTACCGGATACCTGTCCGCCTTTCTCCCTTCGGGAAGCGTGGC
GCTTTCTCATAGCTCACGCTGTAGGTATCTCAGTTCGGTGTAGGTCGTTCGCTCCAAGCTGGGCTGTGTG
CACGAACCCCCCGTTCAGCCCGACCGCTGCGCCTTATCCGGTAACTATCGTCTTGAGTCCAACCCGGTAA
GACACGACTTATCGCCACTGGCAGCAGCCACTGGTAACAGGATTAGCAGAGCGAGGTATGTAGGCGGTGC
TACAGAGTTCTTGAAGTGGTGGCCTAACTACGGCTACACTAGAAGAACAGTATTTGGTATCTGCGCTCTG
CTGAAGCCAGTTACCTTCGGAAAAAGAGTTGGTAGCTCTTGATCCGGCAAACAAACCACCGCTGGTAGCG
GTGGTTTTTTTGTTTGCAAGCAGCAGATTACGCGCAGAAAAAAAGGATCTCAAGAAGATCCTTTGATCTT
TTCTACGGGGTCTGACGCTCAGTGGAACGAAAACTCACGTTAAGGGATTTTGGTCATGAGATTATCAAAA
AGGATCTTCACCTAGATCCTTTTAAATTAAAAATGAAGTTTTAAATCAATCTAAAGTATATATGAGTAAA
CTTGGTCTGACAGTTACCAATGCTTAATCAGTGAGGCACCTATCTCAGCGATCTGTCTATTTCGTTCATC
CATAGTTGCCTGACTCCCCGTCGTGTAGATAACTACGATACGGGAGGGCTTACCATCTGGCCCCAGTGCT
GCAATGATACCGCGAGACCCACGCTCACCGGCTCCAGATTTATCAGCAATAAACCAGCCAGCCGGAAGGG
CCGAGCGCAGAAGTGGTCCTGCAACTTTATCCGCCTCCATCCAGTCTATTAATTGTTGCCGGGAAGCTAG
AGTAAGTAGTTCGCCAGTTAATAGTTTGCGCAACGTTGTTGCCATTGCTACAGGCATCGTGGTGTCACGC
TCGTCGTTTGGTATGGCTTCATTCAGCTCCGGTTCCCAACGATCAAGGCGAGTTACATGATCCCCCATGT
TGTGCAAAAAAGCGGTTAGCTCCTTCGGTCCTCCGATCGTTGTCAGAAGTAAGTTGGCCGCAGTGTTATC
ACTCATGGTTATGGCAGCACTGCATAATTCTCTTACTGTCATGCCATCCGTAAGATGCTTTTCTGTGACT
GGTGAGTACTCAACCAAGTCATTCTGAGAATAGTGTATGCGGCGACCGAGTTGCTCTTGCCCGGCGTCAA
TACGGGATAATACCGCGCCACATAGCAGAACTTTAAAAGTGCTCATCATTGGAAAACGTTCTTCGGGGCG
AAAACTCTCAAGGATCTTACCGCTGTTGAGATCCAGTTCGATGTAACCCACTCGTGCACCCAACTGATCT
TCAGCATCTTTTACTTTCACCAGCGTTTCTGGGTGAGCAAAAACAGGAAGGCAAAATGCCGCAAAAAAGG
GAATAAGGGCGACACGGAAATGTTGAATACTCATACTCTTCCTTTTTCAATATTATTGAAGCATTTATCA
GGGTTATTGTCTCATGAGCGGATACATATTTGAATGTATTTAGAAAAATAAACAAATAGGGGTTCCGCGC
ACATTTCCCCGAAAAGTGCCACCTG
[124 nt withheld, positions 5486-5609]
C
[91 nt withheld, positions 5611-5701]
A
[49 nt withheld, positions 5703-5751]
CCTTTGACGTTGGAGTCCACGTTCTTT
[37 nt withheld, positions 5779-5815]
ACCCTATCTCGGTCTATTCTTTTGATTTATAAGGGATTTTGCCGATTTCGGCCTATTGGTTAAAAAATGA
GCTGATTTAACAAAAATTTAACGCGAATTTTAACAAAATATTAACGCTTACAATTTCCATTCGCCATTCA
GGCTGCGCAACTGTTGGGAAGGGCGATCGGTGCGGGCCTCTTC
