>Addgene plasmid #22129 | pFLAG-6a-Ataxin3Q80 | addgene partial sequence | sequence record 27945 | 22129 with hGH-PA-R
ACTTGCCCCTTGCTCCATACCACCCCCCTCCACCCCATAATATTATAGAAGGACACCTAGTCAGACAAAA
TGATGCAACTTAATTTTATTAGGACAAGGCTGGTGGGCACTGGAGTGGCAACTTCCAGGGCCAGGAGAGG
CACTGGGGAGGGGTCACAGGGATGCCACCCGGGTCAATTATCTATCGATGGTACCGGATCCGTCGACGAT
ATCCTGCAGAGATCTGAATTCGCGGCCGCATTCTTATTTATTTTTTTCCTTCTGTTTTCAAATCATTTCT
GACAGTTTCTAAAGACATGGTCACAGCTGCCTGAAGCATGTCTTCTTCACTCATAGCATCACCTAGATCA
CTCCCAAGTGCTCCTGAACTGGTGGCTGGCCTTTCACATGGATGTGAACTCTGTCCTGATAGGTCCCGCT
GCTGCTGCTGCTGCTGCTGCTGCTGCTGCTGCTGCTGCTGCTGCTGCTGCTGCTGCTGCTGCTGCTGCTG
CTGCTGCTGCTGCTGCTGCTGCTGCTGCTGCTGCTGCTGCTGCTGCTGCTGCTGCTGCTGCTGCTGCTGC
TGCTGCTGCTGCTGCTGCTGCTGCTGCTGCTGCTGCTGCTGCTGCTGCTGCTGCTGCTGCTGCTGCTGCT
GCTGCTGCTGCTGCTGCTGCTGCTG
