>Addgene plasmid #22129 | pFLAG-6a-Ataxin3Q80 | addgene partial sequence | sequence record 27946 | 22129 with CMV-F
AGCGAGCTCGTTTAGTGACCGTCAGAATTACGCGTACCATGGACTACAAAGACGATGACGACAAGCTCAA
GCTTATAAACGGAGAGTCCATCTTCCACGAGAAACAAGAAGGCTCACTTTGTGCTCAACATTGCCTGAAT
AACTTATTGCAAGGAGAATATTTTAGCCCTGTGGAATTATCCTCAATTGCACATCAGCTGGATGAGGAGG
AGAGGATGAGAATGGCAGAAGGAGGAGTTACTAGTGAAGATTATCGCACGTTTTTACAGCAGCCTTCTGG
AAATATGGATGACAGTGGTTTTTTCTCTATTCAGGTTATAAGCAATGCCTTGAAAGTTTGGGGTTTAGAA
CTAATCCTGTTCAACAGTCCAGAGTATCAGAGGCTCAGGATCGATCCTATAAATGAAAGATCATTTATAT
GCAATTATAAGGAACACTGGTTTACAGTTAGAAAATTAGGAAAACAGTGGTTTAACTTGAATTCTCTCTT
GACGGGTCCAGAATTAATATCAGATACATATCTTGCACTTTTCTTGGCTCAATTACAACAGGAAGGTTAT
TCTATATTTGTTGTTAAGGGTGATCTGCCAGATTGCGAAGCTGACCAACTCCTGCAGATGATTAGGGTCC
AACAGATGCATCGACCAAAACTTATTGGAGAAGAATTAGCACAACTAAAAGAGCAAGGAGTCCATAAAAC
AGACCTGGAACGAATGTTAGAAGCAAATGATGGCTCANGAATGTTAGACGAAGATGAGGAGGATTTGCAG
AGGGCTCTGGCACTAAGTCGCCAAGAAATTGACATGGAAGA
